>Addgene plasmid #219550 | pAAV-CMVd1-NLS-GAL4-iLight2-VP16 | addgene full sequence | sequence record 434073 | Addgene NGS Result
ATAGACCTCCCACCGTACACGCCTACCGCCCATTTGCGTCAATGGGGCGGAGTTGTTACGACATTTTGGA
AAGTCCCGTTGATTTTGGCAGGAAAGAACATGTGAGCAAAAGGAATTCTCAGCTAGCCCACAAGTGTGCA
GCATCTTCGGCCGCAGGAACCCCTAGTGATGGAGTTGGCCACTCCCTCTCTGCGCGCTCGCTCGCTCACT
GAGGCCGGGCGACCAAAGGTCGCCCGACGCCCGGGCGGCCTCAGTGAGCGAGCGAGCGCGCAGCTGCCTG
CAGGACATGTGAGCAAAAGGCCAGCAAAAGGCCAGGAACCGTAAAAAGGCCGCGTTGCTGGCGTTTTTCC
ATAGGCTCCGCCCCCCTGACGAGCATCACAAAAATCGACGCTCAAGTCAGAGGTGGCGAAACCCGACAGG
ACTATAAAGATACCAGGCGTTTCCCCCTGGAAGCTCCCTCGTGCGCTCTCCTGTTCCGACCCTGCCGCTT
ACCGGATACCTGTCCGCCTTTCTCCCTTCGGGAAGCGTGGCGCTTTCTCATAGCTCACGCTGTAGGTATC
TCAGTTCGGTGTAGGTCGTTCGCTCCAAGCTGGGCTGTGTGCACGAACCCCCCGTTCAGCCCGACCGCTG
CGCCTTATCCGGTAACTATCGTCTTGAGTCCAACCCGGTAAGACACGACTTATCGCCACTGGCAGCAGCC
ACTGGTAACAGGATTAGCAGAGCGAGGTATGTAGGCGGTGCTACAGAGTTCTTGAAGTGGTGGCCTAACT
ACGGCTACACTAGAAGAACAGTATTTGGTATCTGCGCTCTGCTGAAGCCAGTTACCTTCGGAAAAAGAGT
TGGTAGCTCTTGATCCGGCAAACAAACCACCGCTGGTAGCGGTGGTTTTTTTGTTTGCAAGCAGCAGATT
ACGCGCAGAAAAAAAGGATCTCAAGAAGATCCTTTGATCTTTTCTACGGGGTCTGACGCTCAGTGGAACG
AAAACTCACGTTAAGGGATTTTGGTCATGAGATTATCAAAAAGGATCTTCACCTAGATCCTTTTAAATTA
AAAATGAAGTTTTAAATCAATCTAAAGTATATATGAGTAAACTTGGTCTGACAGTTACCAATGCTTAATC
AGTGAGGCACCTATCTCAGCGATCTGTCTATTTCGTTCATCCATAGTTGCCTGACTCCCCGTCGTGTAGA
TAACTACGATACGGGAGGGCTTACCATCTGGCCCCAGTGCTGCAATGATACCGCGAGACCCACGCTCACC
GGCTCCAGATTTATCAGCAATAAACCAGCCAGCCGGAAGGGCCGAGCGCAGAAGTGGTCCTGCAACTTTA
TCCGCCTCCATCCAGTCTATTAATTGTTGCCGGGAAGCTAGAGTAAGTAGTTCGCCAGTTAATAGTTTGC
GCAACGTTGTTGCCATTGCTACAGGCATCGTGGTGTCACGCTCGTCGTTTGGTATGGCTTCATTCAGCTC
CGGTTCCCAACGATCAAGGCGAGTTACATGATCCCCCATGTTGTGCAAAAAAGCGGTTAGCTCCTTCGGT
CCTCCGATCGTTGTCAGAAGTAAGTTGGCCGCAGTGTTATCACTCATGGTTATGGCAGCACTGCATAATT
CTCTTACTGTCATGCCATCCGTAAGATGCTTTTCTGTGACTGGTGAGTACTCAACCAAGTCATTCTGAGA
ATAGTGTATGCGGCGACCGAGTTGCTCTTGCCCGGCGTCAATACGGGATAATACCGCGCCACATAGCAGA
ACTTTAAAAGTGCTCATCATTGGAAAACGTTCTTCGGGGCGAAAACTCTCAAGGATCTTACCGCTGTTGA
GATCCAGTTCGATGTAACCCACTCGTGCACCCAACTGATCTTCAGCATCTTTTACTTTCACCAGCGTTTC
TGGGTGAGCAAAAACAGGAAGGCAAAATGCCGCAAAAAAGGGAATAAGGGCGACACGGAAATGTTGAATA
CTCATACTCTTCCTTTTTCAATATTATTGAAGCATTTATCAGGGTTATTGTCTCATGAGCGGATACATAT
TTGAATGTATTTAGAAAAATAAACAAATAGGGGTTCCGCGCACATTTCCCCGAAAAGTGCCACCTGACGT
CTAAGAAACCATTATTATCATGACATTAACCTATAAAAATAGGCGTATCACGAGGCCCTTTCGTCTCGCG
CGTTTCGGTGATGACGGTGAAAACCTCTGACACATGCAGCTCCCGGAGACGGTCACAGCTTGTCTGTAAG
CGGATGCCGGGAGCAGACAAGCCCGTCAGGGCGCGTCAGCGGGTGTTGGCGGGTGTCGGGGCTGGCTTAA
CTATGCGGCATCAGAGCAGATTGTACTGAGAGTGCACCATAAAATTGTAAACGTTAATATTTTGTTAAAA
TTCGCGTTAAATTTTTGTTAAATCAGCTCATTTTTTAACCAATAGACCGAAATCGGCAAAATCCCTTATA
AATCAAAAGAATAGCCCGAGATAGAGT
[37 nt withheld, positions 2478-2514]
AAAGAACGTGGACTCCAACGTCAAAGG
[141 nt withheld, positions 2542-2682]
G
[46 nt withheld, positions 2684-2729]
A
[95 nt withheld, positions 2731-2825]
TATGCGGTGTGAAATACCGCACAGATGCGTAAGGAGAAAATACCGCATCAGGCGCCCCTGCAGGCAGCTG
CGCGCTCGCTCGCTCACTGAGGCCGCCCGGGCAAAGCCCGGGCGTCGGGCGACCTTTGGTCGCCCGGCCT
CAGTGAGCGAGCGAGCGCGCAGAGAGGGAGTGGCCAACTCCATCACTAGGGGTTCCTGCGGCCGCTTTAA
AAAACCTCCCACATCTCCCCCTGAACCTGAAACATAAAATGAATGCAATTGTTGTTGTTAACTTGTTTAT
TGCAGCTTATAATGGTTACAAATAAAGCAATAGCATCACAAATTTCACAAATAAACACCACGGAATTGTC
AGTGCCCAACAGCCGAGCCCCTGTCCAGCAGCGGGCAAGGCAGGCGGCGATGAGTTCCGCCGTGGCAAGA
ACTAACCAGGATTTATACAAGGAGGAGAAAATGAAAGCCATACGGGAAGCAATAGCATGATACAAAGGCA
TTAAAGCAGCGTATCCACATAGCGTAAAAGGAGCAACATAGTTAAGAATACCAGTCAATCTTTCACAAAT
TTTGTAATCCAGAGGTTGATTATCTCGAGCCTAGATTACCCACCGTACTCGTCAATTCCAAGGGCATCGG
TAAACATCTGCTCAAACTCGAAGTCGGCCATATCCAGAGCGCCGTAGGGGGCGGAGTCGTGGGGGGTAAA
TCCCGGACCAGGGGAATCCCCGTCCCCCAACATGTCCAGATCGAAATCGTCTAGCGCGTCGGCATGCGCC
ATCGCCACGTCCTCGCCGTCTAAGTGGAGCTCGTCCCCCAGGCTGACATCGGTCGGGGGGGCCGTCGACA
GTCTGCGCGTGTGTCCCGCGGGGAGAAAGGACAGGCGCGGAGCCGCCAGCCCCGCCTCTTCGGGGGCGTC
GTCGTCCGGGAGATCGAGCAGGCCCTCGATGGTAGACCCGTAATTGTTTTTCGTACGCGCGCGGCTGTAC
GCAGATCTTCCTCCTGATCCACCACCTCCAGAACCACCTCCTCCTGATCCACCACCTCCAGAACCTCCTC
CACCTGATCCACCACCCCCGCTGGTACCGCCGCCAGAGGTCAGATCGTCGAAGGAGGCCAGCTTCTCCAG
ATTCTCGTTGGCATCGGCCAGCTGGTCATTCAGCAGGTTCAGCTGCATGCTATCGGCCACGATCAGCAGG
TCCCGGGCGATGTCCCGGGCTGCATACAGCTGTGCGGTTCTCCAAGGCTGGGACTTGCCGCTCACCTCGT
CCTGCCAGGCCTCAAAAGACTTCCGTGGGCCCACCATGGTGCCTGTAGAGGTCTCCACGGACAGCTTCTC
AGGCTTGCCTGCCCATGTGCGCACCTCGTTCTGTGCCACCCTGAACAGCAGCAGGTAGCTAAACAGATCG
GCGTCAGACTTCAGTGGGATGGCCAGCAGTCCTGCGAACCGGCTGCCATCTGGCAGCAGTCCAGGTGCGT
CCTCCTTCAGCATGTGGGAGTGCCAAAACAGGCTCTTCTTGCCATTCTCCTCCAGCCACTCCACCAGCTT
GTTGATTGTGGTCTGATCAGGGGTCTCGCCATATGTGGTCAGCTCCTCGCCTCTCAGGTAGCCCACGCCA
TCACACCGGAACAGCTTGCACCAGTCGGCGGCGTGCTCGATCACGATCTCGTGGGAGCTGTGCTTATCGT
CGGCTGTGGTAGACAGCTGCTCCCGGGCTGCCTGCACTGTCACCATGTACCGCTCCACATTCCTGGAGTG
GATCAGCCACAGGCGCTCTGCTGCAAACTCCACGGTGCGCACCAGCAGGTGCCTGATTCTCCGGCCGATG
GCCCTAGGCTTTGTGTGGTGACAGGCCACGATGCCCCACAGCTTGTCCTCATTGAAGATGCCGATGGAGG
TGCTGGCAGACACGCCAAAGTTGCGCAGATACTGCATGTGCAGTGGAGACACGGCCCTCAGCACGCCGCA
GGACAGATTCACGGCCTCTGTGTTCTGTGGCTTGTGGATCATGTGCAGAGGCTGGGGCTCGGCATTCACA
TCGGGGATGATGCGGATTGGGTTGATGCTGTACATGGCCCTGGCCTGTGCAGGGATGTCAGAGGCTGGGA
AGTGGTGGTTCAGCATGGAGGTAAACAGCTGTCTCACGCTCTCGGCGATCACTCTGCCATTCCACTCGGG
ATCGAACTGATAGATCATCACTCTGTCGTAGCCGCTGATCTCCTGGATCAGCCGTGTCAGGGTATTGATC
AGATCGTTGTGGGTCTTACAGTTTCTCAGCTTCTGGAAGGCCCGCTGAAACTGGATCTCGAACCAATTGG
ATGTCTGCACGTGGTATCTCTCCACCTCGATGATATAGTAGTTCTCGTGGCGCCAGCCCAGAAAGCTCAG
CCTGTCGGTCTCCACCCAGATAGGCTCGTTCTCAGAGATGGCGGATGTCAGGCCGCTGATCAGCTGCTCG
GGCAGCAGAGAATTGATGTTGGCCTGCTTGAAATCGGACAGCTCGTGGATGGTATTGTCGGCCACGCTGA
AGTACTCGGCGCTGTTGGCAGAGGCGTACACGATCTGCTGTGTGTCCTTCTCCACGATCAGCATGGCGCC
AAATGGCTGGATGGCATTGGGGATGTGGATTGGCTCCTGATCGCAGGCGGCGATCAGCTTGCTGATATCG
TCAGAGCCCAGGTCGGCGGCGAATTCCCCACCAGCACTAGTCTGTTCCAGTCTTTCTAGCCTTGATTCCA
CTTCTGTCAGATGTGCCCTAGTCAGCGGAGACCTTTTGGTTTTGGGAGAGTAGCGACACTCCCAGTTGTT
CTTCAGACACTTGGCGCACTTCGGTTTTTCTTTGGAGCACTTGAGCTTTTTAAGTCGGCAAATATCGCAT
GCTTGTTCGATAGAAGACAGTAGCTTTCCACCACCTCCGGACTTCCTCTTCTTCTTGCGCGCCATGCTAG
CGGATCTGACGGTTCACTAAACCAGCTCTGCTTAT
Features (pLannotate 1.2.2; 17 found; start..end, strand, type, name):
    190..217     -  repeat_region  AAV2 ITR (fragment): inverted terminal repeat of adeno-associated virus serotype 2 inverted
    246..273     -  repeat_region  AAV2 ITR (fragment): inverted terminal repeat of adeno-associated virus serotype 2 inverted
    346..934     -  rep_origin     ori: high-copy-number ColE1/pMB1/pBR322/pUC origin of replication
   1105..1965    -  CDS            AmpR: β-lactamase; bla; confers resistance to ampicillin, carbenicillin, and related antibiotics
   1966..2070    -  promoter       AmpR promoter: bla
   2165..2200    +  CDS            rop (fragment): Rop protein, which maintains plasmids at low copy number; rop
   2302..2351    +  misc_feature   bom (fragment): basis of mobility region from pBR322
   2352..2807    -  rep_origin     f1 ori (sequence partly withheld): f1 bacteriophage origin of replication; arrow indicates direction of (+) strand synthesis
   2826..2877    +  misc_feature   bom (fragment): basis of mobility region from pBR322
   2882..3022    -  repeat_region  AAV2 ITR: inverted terminal repeat of adeno-associated virus serotype 2 inverted
   3095..3160    +  polyA_signal   SV40 poly(A) signal (fragment): SV40 polyadenylation signal
   3159..3243    -  misc_feature   WPRE (fragment): woodchuck hepatitis virus posttranscriptional regulatory element
   3249..3406    -  misc_feature   WPRE (fragment): woodchuck hepatitis virus posttranscriptional regulatory element
   3424..3657    -  CDS            VP16 AD: transcriptional activation domain of herpes simplex virus protein VP16 (Triezenberg et al., 1988; Cousens et al., 1989); UL48
   4913..4933    +  promoter       PGK promoter (fragment): mouse phosphoglycerate kinase 1 promoter
   5527..5721    -  CDS            GAL4 DNA binding domain (fragment): DNA binding domain of the GAL4 transcriptional activator; Saccharomyces cerevisiae GAL4 (truncated)
   5789..40      -  promoter       CMVd2 promoter (across the origin): truncated human cytomegalovirus (CMV) immediate early promoter that yields moderately reduced expression relative to the full-length promoter
