[The description below was written by a language model from this plasmid's Addgene catalogue record and pLannotate feature annotations shown in this document.]
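Description:
pAAV-CMVd1-NLS-GAL4-iLight2-VP16 is an adeno-associated virus transfer plasmid for mammalian expression, built on the compact pAAV-CW3SL-EGFP backbone. It is maintained in bacteria at high copy through a ColE1/pUC-type origin and selected with ampicillin (AmpR, β-lactamase under its own promoter). An f1 phage origin is also present. The expression cassette lies between AAV2 inverted terminal repeats, the elements required for packaging the cassette into AAV particles. The annotation finds one full-length ITR and only short fragments of the other, which may simply reflect incomplete annotation or sequencing of this repeat-rich region.

The payload is a synthetic, single-chain, light-controlled transcription factor. A nuclear localization signal and the GAL4 DNA-binding domain (residues 1-65) are fused to iLight2, followed by the herpes simplex VP16 activation domain. According to the record, iLight2 is based on the photosensory core module of the bacterial phytochrome IsPadC. It differs from the earlier iLight construct in that the fourfold SAGG linker between GAL4 and the photosensory module is shortened to a single SAGG unit. The associated publication describes it as a near-infrared optogenetic tool for gene transcription with low background activation.

Expression is driven by the truncated CMV promoter CMVd1. The automated annotation labels this element CMVd2, a related truncation, and does not annotate the phytochrome portion at all; the tiny PGK promoter hit within that region is probably spurious. Downstream are shortened WPRE fragments, which enhance transcript expression, and a short SV40 polyadenylation signal, consistent with the space-saving backbone design. The fusion would presumably be paired with a GAL4 UAS-driven reporter or target gene, though the record does not specify one.
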