Addgene plasmid #219550: pAAV-CMVd1-NLS-GAL4-iLight2-VP16
Purpose: NLS-Gal4(1-65)-iLight2-VP16 construc expression in mammalian cells. pAAV vector.
Depositing lab: Vladislav Verkhusha. Depositing organization: Albert Einstein College of Medicine. Publication: iLight2: A near-infrared optogenetic tool for gene transcription with low background activation. Baloban M, Kasatkina LA, Verkhusha VV. Protein Sci. 2024 May;33(5):e4993. doi: 10.1002/pro.4993. PubMed 38647395.
Backbone
  Vector backbone: pAAV-CW3SL-EGFP
  Backbone manufacturer: Addgene #61464
  Backbone size w/o insert (bp): 3515
  Vector type: Mammalian Expression, AAV
Growth in bacteria
  Bacterial resistance: Ampicillin, 100 μg/mL
  Growth temperature: 37°C
  Growth strain: NEB Stable
  Copy number: High Copy
Gene/Insert
  Gene/Insert name: NLS-Gal4(1-65)-iLight2-VP16
  Species: Synthetic
  Insert size (bp): 2346
  Mutation: The (SAGG)x4 linker between GAL4(1-65) and the PCM of IsPadC was replaced with a (SAGG)x1 linker.
  GenBank ID: MW890755.1 (part of the insert)
  Promoter: CMVd1
  Cloning method: Restriction Enzyme; 5′ cloning site NheI (not destroyed); 3′ cloning site XhoI (not destroyed)
  Sequencing primers: 5′ pBR322ori-F; 3′ WPRE-R
Terms and licenses: Academic/Nonprofit Terms; Industry Terms: Not Available to Industry
Depositor comments: To make pAAV-CMVd1-NLS-GAL4(1-65)-iLight2-VP16, NLS-GAL4-(SAGG)x4 was first replaced with NLS-GAL4-SAGG in the partiall modified pAAV-CaMKII-GAL4-iLight-VP16 (Addgene #170274) using the NheI and EcoR restriction sites, followed by the introduction of an additional NheI site upstream of the CaMKII promoter, and finally, the CaMKII promoter was swapped with CMVd1 using NheI restriction sites.
How to cite: pAAV-CMVd1-NLS-GAL4-iLight2-VP16 was a gift from Vladislav Verkhusha (Addgene plasmid # 219550 ; http://n2t.net/addgene:219550 ; RRID:Addgene_219550)
